>Addgene plasmid #101451 | pDONR221-ZNF251 | addgene full sequence | sequence record 467984 | Addgene NGS Result
AGCGCCCAATACGCAAACCGCCTCTCCCCGCGCGTTGGCCGATTCATTAATGCAGCTGGCACGACAGGTT
TCCCGACTGGAAAGCGGGCAGTGAGCGCAACGCAATTAATACGCGTACCGCTAGCCAGGAAGAGTTTGTA
GAAACGCAAAAAGGCCATCCGTCAGGATGGCCTTCTGCTTAGTTTGATGCCTGGCAGTTTATGGCGGGCG
TCCTGCCCGCCACCCTCCGGGCCGTTGCTTCACAACGTTCAAATCCGCTCCCGGCGGATTTGTCCTACTC
AGGAGAGCGTTCACCGACAAACAACAGATAAAACGAAAGGCCCAGTCTTCCGACTGAGCCTTTCGTTTTA
TTTGATGCCTGGCAGTTCCCTACTCTCGCGTTAACGCTAGCATGGATGTTTTCCCAGTCACGACGTTGTA
AAACGACGGCCAGTCTTAAGCTCGGGCCCCAAATAATGATTTTATTTTGACTGATAGTGACCTGTTCGTT
GCAACAAATTGATGAGCAATGCTTTTTTATAATGCCAACTTTGTACAAAAAAGTTGGCATGGCCGCCACC
TTTCAGCTGCCCGGCCACCAGGAGATGCCCCTGACCTTCCAGGACGTGGCTGTGTACTTTAGCCAGGCTG
AGGGAAGACAGCTGGGCCCTCAGCAGAGAGCCCTGTACAGAGACGTGATGCTGGAGAACTACGGCAACGT
GGCTAGCCTGGGATTTCCCGTGCCCAAGCCCGAGCTGATCTCCCAGCTGGAGCAGGGCAAAGAGCTTTGG
GTGCTGAACCTGCTGGGCGCCGAGGAGCCCGACATCCTGAAGAGCTGCCAGAAGGACAGCGAGGTGGGCA
CCAAGAAGGAGCTGTCTATCCTGAACCAGAAGTTCAGCGAGGAGGTGAAGACCCCCGAGTTCGTGAGCAG
AAGACTGCTGAGAGACAACGCCCAGGCCGCCGAGTTCAGAGAGGCCTGGGGCAGAGAGGGCAAGCTGAAG
GAGAGAGTGGGCAACAGCGCCGGCCAGAGCCTGAACAAGCCCAACATCCACAAGAGAGTGCTGACCGAGG
CTACCGTGGGCAGGGAGCGCTCTCTGGGCGAGAGAACACAGGAGTGCAGCGCCTTCGACAGAAACCTGAA
TCTGGACCAGAACGTGGTGAGACTGCAGAGAAACAAGACAGGCGAACGGGTGTTCAAGTGTGACATCTGT
AGCAAGACCTTCAAGTACAACAGCGACCTGAGCAGACACCAGAGATCACACACCGGCGAAAAGCCATACG
AGTGCGGCCGGTGCGGAAGAGCCTTTACCCACAGCAGCAACCTGGTGCTGCACCACCACATCCATACCGG
CAACAAACCTTTCAAGTGCGACGAGTGTGGCAAGACATTCGGACTGAACAGCCACCTGAGGCTGCACAGA
CGCATTCACACCGGTGAGAAGCCATTCGGCTGCGGAGAGTGTGGGAAGGCCTTTAGCCGGAGCTCTACCC
TGATTCAGCACAGAATCATTCATACCGGAGAAAAACCATACAAATGCAATGAATGCGGCAGAGGCTTCAG
TCAGAGCCCCCAGCTCACACAGCATCAGAGAATTCACACTGGAGAAAAGCCTCACGAGTGCTCCCACTGC
GGGAAGGCTTTTAGCAGGAGCAGCTCTCTGATCCAGCATGAGAGGATCCACACCGGAGAGAAGCCCCACA
AGTGCAACCAGTGCGGCAAGGCATTCAGCCAGTCCTCCAGCCTGTTCCTGCATCACCGCGTGCACACCGG
GGAGAAACCTTACGTCTGCAATGAGTGCGGGAGAGCCTTCGGCTTCAACTCCCACCTGACAGAGCACGTG
AGAATCCATACAGGCGAGAAGCCTTACGTGTGCAACGAATGCGGAAAGGCTTTCAGAAGAAGCTCAACCC
TGGTGCAACACAGAAGGGTGCACACTGGGGAGAAGCCCTATCAGTGCGTGGAATGTGGCAAAGCTTTTTC
TCAGAGCAGCCAGCTGACACTGCACCAGAGGGTCCACACTGGTGAAAAGCCCTACGACTGCGGCGACTGT
GGAAAAGCATTTAGCAGAAGGTCCACTCTCATCCAGCACCAGAAGGTGCACTCTGGCGAAACCAGAAAGT
GCAGAAAGCACGGCCCCGCCTTCGTGCACGGCTCTAGCCTGACCGCCGACGGACAGATCCCCACTGGCGA
GAAACACGGCAGAGCTTTTAACCACGGCGCCAACCTGATCCTGAGATGGACAGTGCACACAGGGGAAAAG
TCCTTCGGATGCAACGAGTATGGCAAGGCTTTCTCTCCCACCAGCAGGCCCACCGAGGACCAGATCATGC
ACGCAGGCGAAAAACCCTACAAGTGCCAGGAGTGTGGAAACGCCTTCAGCGGCAAGAGCACCCTGATCCA
ACACCAGGTGACCCACACAGGCCAGAAACCCTGCCACTGCAGCGTGTATGGAAAGGCATTTTCCCAGAGC
TCTCAGCTGACCCCTCCCCAGCAGACCAGAGTGGGTGAGAAACCCGCCCTGAACGACGGCAGCAAGAGAT
ACTTCATCCACATCAAGAAGATTTTCCAGGAGAGACACTTCTACCCAACTTTCTTGTACAAAGTTGGCAT
TATAAGAAAGCATTGCTTATCAATTTGTTGCAACGAACAGGTCACTATCAGTCAAAATAAAATCATTATT
TGCCATCCAGCTGATATCCCCTATAGTGAGTCGTATTACATGGTCATAGCTGTTTCTTGGCAGCTCTGGC
CCGTGTCTCAAAATCTCTGATGTTACATTGCACAAGATAAAAATATATCATCATGAACAATAAAACTGTC
TGCTTACATAAACAGTAATACAAGGGGTGTTATGAGCCATATTCAACGGGAAACGTCGAGGCCGCGATTA
AATTCCAACATGGATGCTGATTTATATGGGTATAAATGGGCTCGCGATAATGTCGGGCAATCAGGTGCGA
CAATCTATCGCTTGTATGGGAAGCCCGATGCGCCAGAGTTGTTTCTGAAACATGGCAAAGGTAGCGTTGC
CAATGATGTTACAGATGAGATGGTCAGACTAAACTGGCTGACGGAATTTATGCCTCTTCCGACCATCAAG
CATTTTATCCGTACTCCTGATGATGCATGGTTACTCACCACTGCGATCCCCGGAAAAACAGCATTCCAGG
TATTAGAAGAATATCCTGATTCAGGTGAAAATATTGTTGATGCGCTGGCAGTGTTCCTGCGCCGGTTGCA
TTCGATTCCTGTTTGTAATTGTCCTTTTAACAGCGATCGCGTATTTCGTCTCGCTCAGGCGCAATCACGA
ATGAATAACGGTTTGGTTGATGCGAGTGATTTTGATGACGAGCGTAATGGCTGGCCTGTTGAACAAGTCT
GGAAAGAAATGCATAAACTTTTGCCATTCTCACCGGATTCAGTCGTCACTCATGGTGATTTCTCACTTGA
TAACCTTATTTTTGACGAGGGGAAATTAATAGGTTGTATTGATGTTGGACGAGTCGGAATCGCAGACCGA
TACCAGGATCTTGCCATCCTATGGAACTGCCTCGGTGAGTTTTCTCCTTCATTACAGAAACGGCTTTTTC
AAAAATATGGTATTGATAATCCTGATATGAATAAATTGCAGTTTCATTTGATGCTCGATGAGTTTTTCTA
ATCAGAATTGGTTAATTGGTTGTAACACTGGCAGAGCATTACGCTGACTTGACGGGACGGCGCAAGCTCA
TGACCAAAATCCCTTAACGTGAGTTACGCGTCGTTCCACTGAGCGTCAGACCCCGTAGAAAAGATCAAAG
GATCTTCTTGAGATCCTTTTTTTCTGCGCGTAATCTGCTGCTTGCAAACAAAAAAACCACCGCTACCAGC
GGTGGTTTGTTTGCCGGATCAAGAGCTACCAACTCTTTTTCCGAAGGTAACTGGCTTCAGCAGAGCGCAG
ATACCAAATACTGTTCTTCTAGTGTAGCCGTAGTTAGGCCACCACTTCAAGAACTCTGTAGCACCGCCTA
CATACCTCGCTCTGCTAATCCTGTTACCAGTGGCTGCTGCCAGTGGCGATAAGTCGTGTCTTACCGGGTT
GGACTCAAGACGATAGTTACCGGATAAGGCGCAGCGGTCGGGCTGAACGGGGGGTTCGTGCACACAGCCC
AGCTTGGAGCGAACGACCTACACCGAACTGAGATACCTACAGCGTGAGCTATGAGAAAGCGCCACGCTTC
CCGAAGGGAGAAAGGCGGACAGGTATCCGGTAAGCGGCAGGGTCGGAACAGGAGAGCGCACGAGGGAGCT
TCCAGGGGGAAACGCCTGGTATCTTTATAGTCCTGTCGGGTTTCGCCACCTCTGACTTGAGCGTCGATTT
TTGTGATGCTCGTCAGGGGGGCGGAGCCTATGGAAAAACGCCAGCAACGCGGCCTTTTTACGGTTCCTGG
CCTTTTGCTGGCCTTTTGCTCACATGTTCTTTCCTGCGTTATCCCCTGATTCTGTGGATAACCGTATTAC
CGCCTTTGAGTGAGCTGATACCGCTCGCCGCAGCCGAACGACCGAGCGCAGCGAGTCAGTGAGCGAGGAA
GCGGAAG
Features (pLannotate 1.2.2; 10 found; start..end, strand, type, name):
      2..94      +  CDS            lacI (fragment): lac repressor; lacI; The lac repressor binds to the lac operator to inhibit transcription in E. coli. This inhibition can be relieved by adding lactose or isopropyl-β-D-thiogalactopyranoside (IPTG).
    149..176     -  terminator     rrnB T2 terminator: transcription terminator T2 from the E. coli rrnB gene
    308..351     +  terminator     rrnB T1 terminator: Escherichia coli rrnB; transcription terminator T1 from the E. coli rrnB gene
    398..434     -  CDS            lacZα (fragment): LacZα fragment of β-galactosidase; lacZ fragment
    451..546     +  protein_bind   attL3: mutant version of attL; recombination site for the Gateway® LR reaction LR Clonase™
    549..2561    +  CDS            ZNF251: ZN251_HUMAN - Experimental evidence at protein level: Swiss-Prot protein existence level 1. May be involved in transcriptional regulation. From Homo sapiens (Human).
   2563..2662    -  protein_bind   attL2: mutant version of attL; recombination site for the Gateway® LR reaction LR Clonase™
   2680..2698    -  promoter       T7 promoter: promoter for bacteriophage T7 RNA polymerase
   2832..3641    +  CDS            KanR: aminoglycoside phosphotransferase; aph(3')-Ia; confers resistance to kanamycin in bacteria or G418 (Geneticin®) in eukaryotes
   3788..4376    +  rep_origin     ori: high-copy-number ColE1/pMB1/pBR322/pUC origin of replication
