>Addgene plasmid #101451 | pDONR221-ZNF251 | analyzer sequence | sequence record 191363
ATGGCCGCCACCTTTCAGCTGCCCGGCCACCAGGAGATGCCCCTGACCTTCCAGGACGTGGCTGTGTACT
TTAGCCAGGCTGAGGGAAGACAGCTGGGCCCTCAGCAGAGAGCCCTGTACAGAGACGTGATGCTGGAGAA
CTACGGCAACGTGGCTAGCCTGGGATTTCCCGTGCCCAAGCCCGAGCTGATCTCCCAGCTGGAGCAGGGC
AAAGAGCTTTGGGTGCTGAACCTGCTGGGCGCCGAGGAGCCCGACATCCTGAAGAGCTGCCAGAAGGACA
GCGAGGTGGGCACCAAGAAGGAGCTGTCTATCCTGAACCAGAAGTTCAGCGAGGAGGTGAAGACCCCCGA
GTTCGTGAGCAGAAGACTGCTGAGAGACAACGCCCAGGCCGCCGAGTTCAGAGAGGCCTGGGGCAGAGAG
GGCAAGCTGAAGGAGAGAGTGGGCAACAGCGCCGGCCAGAGCCTGAACAAGCCCAACATCCACAAGAGAG
TGCTGACCGAGGCTACCGTGGGCAGGGAGCGCTCTCTGGGCGAGAGAACACAGGAGTGCAGCGCCTTCGA
CAGAAACCTGAATCTGGACCAGAACGTGGTGAGACTGCAGAGAAACAAGACAGGCGAACGGGTGTTCAAG
TGTGACATCTGTAGCAAGACCTTCAAGTACAACAGCGACCTGAGCAGACACCAGAGATCACACACCGGCG
AAAAGCCATACGAGTGCGGCCGGTGCGGAAGAGCCTTTACCCACAGCAGCAACCTGGTGCTGCACCACCA
CATCCATACCGGCAACAAACCTTTCAAGTGCGACGAGTGTGGCAAGACATTCGGACTGAACAGCCACCTG
AGGCTGCACAGACGCATTCACACCGGTGAGAAGCCATTCGGCTGCGGAGAGTGTGGGAAGGCCTTTAGCC
GGAGCTCTACCCTGATTCAGCACAGAATCATTCATACCGGAGAAAAACCATACAAATGCAATGAATGCGG
CAGAGGCTTCAGTCAGAGCCCCCAGCTCACACAGCATCAGAGAATTCACACTGGAGAAAAGCCTCACGAG
TGCTCCCACTGCGGGAAGGCTTTTAGCAGGAGCAGCTCTCTGATCCAGCATGAGAGGATCCACACCGGAG
AGAAGCCCCACAAGTGCAACCAGTGCGGCAAGGCATTCAGCCAGTCCTCCAGCCTGTTCCTGCATCACCG
CGTGCACACCGGGGAGAAACCTTACGTCTGCAATGAGTGCGGGAGAGCCTTCGGCTTCAACTCCCACCTG
ACAGAGCACGTGAGAATCCATACAGGCGAGAAGCCTTACGTGTGCAACGAATGCGGAAAGGCTTTCAGAA
GAAGCTCAACCCTGGTGCAACACAGAAGGGTGCACACTGGGGAGAAGCCCTATCAGTGCGTGGAATGTGG
CAAAGCTTTTTCTCAGAGCAGCCAGCTGACACTGCACCAGAGGGTCCACACTGGTGAAAAGCCCTACGAC
TGCGGCGACTGTGGAAAAGCATTTAGCAGAAGGTCCACTCTCATCCAGCACCAGAAGGTGCACTCTGGCG
AAACCAGAAAGTGCAGAAAGCACGGCCCCGCCTTCGTGCACGGCTCTAGCCTGACCGCCGACGGACAGAT
CCCCACTGGCGAGAAACACGGCAGAGCTTTTAACCACGGCGCCAACCTGATCCTGAGATGGACAGTGCAC
ACAGGGGAAAAGTCCTTCGGATGCAACGAGTATGGCAAGGCTTTCTCTCCCACCAGCAGGCCCACCGAGG
ACCAGATCATGCACGCAGGCGAAAAACCCTACAAGTGCCAGGAGTGTGGAAACGCCTTCAGCGGCAAGAG
CACCCTGATCCAACACCAGGTGACCCACACAGGCCAGAAACCCTGCCACTGCAGCGTGTATGGAAAGGCA
TTTTCCCAGAGCTCTCAGCTGACCCCTCCCCAGCAGACCAGAGTGGGTGAGAAACCCGCCCTGAACGACG
GCAGCAAGAGATACTTCATCCACATCAAGAAGATTTTCCAGGAGAGACACTTCTATACCCAGCTTTCTTG
TACAAAGTTGGCATTATAAGAAAGCATTGCTTATCAATTTGTTGCAACGAACAGGTCACTATCAGTCAAA
ATAAAATCATTATTTGCCATCCAGCTGATATCCCCTATAGTGAGTCGTATTACATGGTCATAGCTGTTTC
CTGGCAGCTCTGGCCCGTGTCTCAAAATCTCTGATGTTACATTGCACAAGATAAAAATATATCATCATGA
ACAATAAAACTGTCTGCTTACATAAACAGTAATACAAGGGGTGTTATGAGCCATATTCAACGGGAAACGT
CGAGGCCGCGATTAAATTCCAACATGGATGCTGATTTATATGGGTATAAATGGGCTCGCGATAATGTCGG
GCAATCAGGTGCGACAATCTATCGCTTGTATGGGAAGCCCGATGCGCCAGAGTTGTTTCTGAAACATGGC
AAAGGTAGCGTTGCCAATGATGTTACAGATGAGATGGTCAGACTAAACTGGCTGACGGAATTTATGCCTC
TTCCGACCATCAAGCATTTTATCCGTACTCCTGATGATGCATGGTTACTCACCACTGCGATCCCCGGAAA
AACAGCATTCCAGGTATTAGAAGAATATCCTGATTCAGGTGAAAATATTGTTGATGCGCTGGCAGTGTTC
CTGCGCCGGTTGCATTCGATTCCTGTTTGTAATTGTCCTTTTAACAGCGATCGCGTATTTCGTCTCGCTC
AGGCGCAATCACGAATGAATAACGGTTTGGTTGATGCGAGTGATTTTGATGACGAGCGTAATGGCTGGCC
TGTTGAACAAGTCTGGAAAGAAATGCATAAACTTTTGCCATTCTCACCGGATTCAGTCGTCACTCATGGT
GATTTCTCACTTGATAACCTTATTTTTGACGAGGGGAAATTAATAGGTTGTATTGATGTTGGACGAGTCG
GAATCGCAGACCGATACCAGGATCTTGCCATCCTATGGAACTGCCTCGGTGAGTTTTCTCCTTCATTACA
GAAACGGCTTTTTCAAAAATATGGTATTGATAATCCTGATATGAATAAATTGCAGTTTCATTTGATGCTC
GATGAGTTTTTCTAATCAGAATTGGTTAATTGGTTGTAACACTGGCAGAGCATTACGCTGACTTGACGGG
ACGGCGCAAGCTCATGACCAAAATCCCTTAACGTGAGTTACGCGTCGTTCCACTGAGCGTCAGACCCCGT
AGAAAAGATCAAAGGATCTTCTTGAGATCCTTTTTTTCTGCGCGTAATCTGCTGCTTGCAAACAAAAAAA
CCACCGCTACCAGCGGTGGTTTGTTTGCCGGATCAAGAGCTACCAACTCTTTTTCCGAAGGTAACTGGCT
TCAGCAGAGCGCAGATACCAAATACTGTTCTTCTAGTGTAGCCGTAGTTAGGCCACCACTTCAAGAACTC
TGTAGCACCGCCTACATACCTCGCTCTGCTAATCCTGTTACCAGTGGCTGCTGCCAGTGGCGATAAGTCG
TGTCTTACCGGGTTGGACTCAAGACGATAGTTACCGGATAAGGCGCAGCGGTCGGGCTGAACGGGGGGTT
CGTGCACACAGCCCAGCTTGGAGCGAACGACCTACACCGAACTGAGATACCTACAGCGTGAGCTATGAGA
AAGCGCCACGCTTCCCGAAGGGAGAAAGGCGGACAGGTATCCGGTAAGCGGCAGGGTCGGAACAGGAGAG
CGCACGAGGGAGCTTCCAGGGGGAAACGCCTGGTATCTTTATAGTCCTGTCGGGTTTCGCCACCTCTGAC
TTGAGCGTCGATTTTTGTGATGCTCGTCAGGGGGGCGGAGCCTATGGAAAAACGCCAGCAACGCGGCCTT
TTTACGGTTCCTGGCCTTTTGCTGGCCTTTTGCTCACATGTTCTTTCCTGCGTTATCCCCTGATTCTGTG
GATAACCGTATTACCGCCTTTGAGTGAGCTGATACCGCTCGCCGCAGCCGAACGACCGAGCGCAGCGAGT
CAGTGAGCGAGGAAGCGGAAGAGCGCCCAATACGCAAACCGCCTCTCCCCGCGCGTTGGCCGATTCATTA
ATGCAGCTGGCACGACAGGTTTCCCGACTGGAAAGCGGGCAGTGAGCGCAACGCAATTAATACGCGTACC
GCTAGCCAGGAAGAGTTTGTAGAAACGCAAAAAGGCCATCCGTCAGGATGGCCTTCTGCTTAGTTTGATG
CCTGGCAGTTTATGGCGGGCGTCCTGCCCGCCACCCTCCGGGCCGTTGCTTCACAACGTTCAAATCCGCT
CCCGGCGGATTTGTCCTACTCAGGAGAGCGTTCACCGACAAACAACAGATAAAACGAAAGGCCCAGTCTT
CCGACTGAGCCTTTCGTTTTATTTGATGCCTGGCAGTTCCCTACTCTCGCGTTAACGCTAGCATGGATGT
TTTCCCAGTCACGACGTTGTAAAACGACGGCCAGTCTTAAGCTCGGGCCCCAAATAATGATTTTATTTTG
ACTGATAGTGACCTGTTCGTTGCAACAAATTGATGAGCAATGCTTTTTTATAATGCCAACTTTGTACAAA
AAAGCAGGCTTA
Features (pLannotate 1.2.2; 10 found; start..end, strand, type, name):
      1..2013    +  CDS            ZNF251: ZN251_HUMAN - Experimental evidence at protein level: Swiss-Prot protein existence level 1. May be involved in transcriptional regulation. From Homo sapiens (Human).
   2017..2116    -  protein_bind   attL2: mutant version of attL; recombination site for the Gateway® LR reaction LR Clonase™
   2134..2152    -  promoter       T7 promoter: promoter for bacteriophage T7 RNA polymerase
   2286..3095    +  CDS            KanR: aminoglycoside phosphotransferase; aph(3')-Ia; confers resistance to kanamycin in bacteria or G418 (Geneticin®) in eukaryotes
   3242..3830    +  rep_origin     ori: high-copy-number ColE1/pMB1/pBR322/pUC origin of replication
   4013..4105    +  CDS            lacI (fragment): lac repressor; lacI; The lac repressor binds to the lac operator to inhibit transcription in E. coli. This inhibition can be relieved by adding lactose or isopropyl-β-D-thiogalactopyranoside (IPTG).
   4160..4187    -  terminator     rrnB T2 terminator: transcription terminator T2 from the E. coli rrnB gene
   4319..4362    +  terminator     rrnB T1 terminator: Escherichia coli rrnB; transcription terminator T1 from the E. coli rrnB gene
   4409..4445    -  CDS            lacZα (fragment): LacZα fragment of β-galactosidase; lacZ fragment
   4461..4560    +  protein_bind   attL1: mutant version of attL; recombination site for the Gateway® LR reaction LR Clonase™
