[The description below was written by a language model from this plasmid's Addgene catalogue record and pLannotate feature annotations shown in this document.]
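Description:
pDONR221-ZNF251 is a Gateway entry clone built on the Invitrogen pDONR221 backbone and belongs to the Human TFome Collection, a library of human transcription factor open reading frames assembled for cell fate engineering. It is a bacterial shuttling plasmid rather than an expression vector. It replicates from a high-copy ColE1/pUC-type origin and is selected with kanamycin through the aph(3')-Ia (KanR) gene. The backbone also carries rrnB T1 and T2 transcription terminators upstream of the cloning site, which insulate the insert from read-through transcription. Short lacI and lacZα fragments appear to be vector remnants without function. A T7 promoter sits just outside the downstream att site, pointing back towards the insert. M13 forward and reverse primer sites are listed for sequencing across the insert.

The payload is the human ZNF251 coding sequence (about 2 kb), made by gene synthesis; its annotation says only that it may be involved in transcriptional regulation. The last nucleotide of the stop codon has been removed, so the ORF can read through into C-terminal tags or fusions supplied by a destination vector. The ORF is flanked by attL recombination sites, allowing LR Clonase-mediated transfer into any compatible Gateway destination vector, which would provide the promoter and other expression elements. No promoter is annotated in the sense orientation upstream of ZNF251 in this plasmid.

Two sequence records are annotated (4,557 and 4,562 nt). They share the same layout with different start points, but the upstream site is called attL3 in the sequencing-derived record and attL1 in the other. attL1 is the site expected for a pDONR221 entry clone, so the attL3 label may reflect annotation ambiguity.
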