Addgene plasmid #101451: pDONR221-ZNF251
Purpose: Donor Vector containing ZNF251 transcription factor, part of the Human TFome Collection
Depositing lab: George Church. Depositing organization: Harvard Medical School. Publication: A comprehensive library of human transcription factors for cell fate engineering. Ng AHM, Khoshakhlagh P, Rojo Arias JE, Pasquini G, Wang K, Swiersy A, Shipman SL, Appleton E, Kiaee K, Kohman RE, Vernet A, Dysart M, Leeper K, Saylor W, Huang JY, Graveline A, Taipale J, Hill DE, Vidal M, Melero-Martin JM, Busskamp V, Church GM. Nat Biotechnol. 2021 Apr;39(4):510-519. doi: 10.1038/s41587-020-0742-6. Epub 2020 Nov 30. PubMed 33257861.
Backbone
  Vector backbone: pDONR221
  Backbone manufacturer: Invitrogen
  Vector type: Gateway shuttling vector
Growth in bacteria
  Bacterial resistance: Kanamycin, 50 μg/mL
  Growth temperature: 37°C
  Growth strain: DH5alpha
  Copy number: High Copy
Gene/Insert
  Gene/Insert name: ZNF251 (alt name: Q9BRH9 (Uniprot ID))
  Species: H. sapiens (human)
  Mutation: Last nucleotide of stop codon removed to allow for Gateway C-terminal fusions
  Entrez Gene: ZNF251 (a.k.a. FLJ34319)
  Cloning method: Gateway Cloning
  Sequencing primers: 5′ M13F(-21); 3′ M13R
Terms and licenses: Academic/Nonprofit Terms; Industry Terms: Not Available to Industry
Depositor comments: Harvard generated by gene synthesis
How to cite: pDONR221-ZNF251 was a gift from George Church (Addgene plasmid # 101451 ; http://n2t.net/addgene:101451 ; RRID:Addgene_101451)
