>Addgene plasmid #101451 | pDONR221-ZNF251 | depositor partial sequence | sequence record 191364 | insert
ATGGCCGCCACCTTTCAGCTGCCCGGCCACCAGGAGATGCCCCTGACCTTCCAGGACGTGGCTGTGTACT
TTAGCCAGGCTGAGGGAAGACAGCTGGGCCCTCAGCAGAGAGCCCTGTACAGAGACGTGATGCTGGAGAA
CTACGGCAACGTGGCTAGCCTGGGATTTCCCGTGCCCAAGCCCGAGCTGATCTCCCAGCTGGAGCAGGGC
AAAGAGCTTTGGGTGCTGAACCTGCTGGGCGCCGAGGAGCCCGACATCCTGAAGAGCTGCCAGAAGGACA
GCGAGGTGGGCACCAAGAAGGAGCTGTCTATCCTGAACCAGAAGTTCAGCGAGGAGGTGAAGACCCCCGA
GTTCGTGAGCAGAAGACTGCTGAGAGACAACGCCCAGGCCGCCGAGTTCAGAGAGGCCTGGGGCAGAGAG
GGCAAGCTGAAGGAGAGAGTGGGCAACAGCGCCGGCCAGAGCCTGAACAAGCCCAACATCCACAAGAGAG
TGCTGACCGAGGCTACCGTGGGCAGGGAGCGCTCTCTGGGCGAGAGAACACAGGAGTGCAGCGCCTTCGA
CAGAAACCTGAATCTGGACCAGAACGTGGTGAGACTGCAGAGAAACAAGACAGGCGAACGGGTGTTCAAG
TGTGACATCTGTAGCAAGACCTTCAAGTACAACAGCGACCTGAGCAGACACCAGAGATCACACACCGGCG
AAAAGCCATACGAGTGCGGCCGGTGCGGAAGAGCCTTTACCCACAGCAGCAACCTGGTGCTGCACCACCA
CATCCATACCGGCAACAAACCTTTCAAGTGCGACGAGTGTGGCAAGACATTCGGACTGAACAGCCACCTG
AGGCTGCACAGACGCATTCACACCGGTGAGAAGCCATTCGGCTGCGGAGAGTGTGGGAAGGCCTTTAGCC
GGAGCTCTACCCTGATTCAGCACAGAATCATTCATACCGGAGAAAAACCATACAAATGCAATGAATGCGG
CAGAGGCTTCAGTCAGAGCCCCCAGCTCACACAGCATCAGAGAATTCACACTGGAGAAAAGCCTCACGAG
TGCTCCCACTGCGGGAAGGCTTTTAGCAGGAGCAGCTCTCTGATCCAGCATGAGAGGATCCACACCGGAG
AGAAGCCCCACAAGTGCAACCAGTGCGGCAAGGCATTCAGCCAGTCCTCCAGCCTGTTCCTGCATCACCG
CGTGCACACCGGGGAGAAACCTTACGTCTGCAATGAGTGCGGGAGAGCCTTCGGCTTCAACTCCCACCTG
ACAGAGCACGTGAGAATCCATACAGGCGAGAAGCCTTACGTGTGCAACGAATGCGGAAAGGCTTTCAGAA
GAAGCTCAACCCTGGTGCAACACAGAAGGGTGCACACTGGGGAGAAGCCCTATCAGTGCGTGGAATGTGG
CAAAGCTTTTTCTCAGAGCAGCCAGCTGACACTGCACCAGAGGGTCCACACTGGTGAAAAGCCCTACGAC
TGCGGCGACTGTGGAAAAGCATTTAGCAGAAGGTCCACTCTCATCCAGCACCAGAAGGTGCACTCTGGCG
AAACCAGAAAGTGCAGAAAGCACGGCCCCGCCTTCGTGCACGGCTCTAGCCTGACCGCCGACGGACAGAT
CCCCACTGGCGAGAAACACGGCAGAGCTTTTAACCACGGCGCCAACCTGATCCTGAGATGGACAGTGCAC
ACAGGGGAAAAGTCCTTCGGATGCAACGAGTATGGCAAGGCTTTCTCTCCCACCAGCAGGCCCACCGAGG
ACCAGATCATGCACGCAGGCGAAAAACCCTACAAGTGCCAGGAGTGTGGAAACGCCTTCAGCGGCAAGAG
CACCCTGATCCAACACCAGGTGACCCACACAGGCCAGAAACCCTGCCACTGCAGCGTGTATGGAAAGGCA
TTTTCCCAGAGCTCTCAGCTGACCCCTCCCCAGCAGACCAGAGTGGGTGAGAAACCCGCCCTGAACGACG
GCAGCAAGAGATACTTCATCCACATCAAGAAGATTTTCCAGGAGAGACACTTCTA
